Addgene plasmid #127733: pDSM-cd-Ptef1-ACO-Tyol036w
Purpose: Yeast pathway position 4. ACO transcription unit with the TEF1 promoter and YOL036w terminator.
Depositing lab: Christopher Voigt. Depositing organization: Massachusetts Institute of Technology. Publication: Iterative algorithm-guided design of massive strain libraries, applied to itaconic acid production in yeast. Young EM, Zhao Z, Gielesen BEM, Wu L, Benjamin Gordon D, Roubos JA, Voigt CA. Metab Eng. 2018 Jul;48:33-43. doi: 10.1016/j.ymben.2018.05.002. Epub 2018 May 9. PubMed 29753070.
Backbone
  Vector backbone: pDSM-cd
  Vector type: Yeast Expression, Synthetic Biology
Growth in bacteria
  Bacterial resistance: Kanamycin, 50 μg/mL
  Growth temperature: 37°C
  Growth strain: DH5alpha
  Copy number: High Copy
Gene/Insert
  Gene/Insert name: aconitase (alt names: ACO1; ACO)
  Species: S. cerevisiae (budding yeast), Synthetic
  Insert size (bp): 2305
  GenBank ID: MH366501.1
  Promoter: Ptef1
  Cloning method: Restriction Enzyme; 5′ cloning site BsaI (destroyed during cloning); 3′ cloning site BsaI (destroyed during cloning)
  Sequencing primers: 5′ ACGCTTTCCGGCATCTTCCAG; 3′ GCGGAATATTGGCGGAACGG
Terms and licenses: Academic/Nonprofit Terms; Industry Terms: Not Available to Industry
Depositor comments: ACO transcription unit with pathway position 4 homology arms, compatible with 5' position 3 and 3' position 5 homology arm. Sequencing primers are also the primers for amplifying DNA for integration into the S. cerevisiae genome.
How to cite: pDSM-cd-Ptef1-ACO-Tyol036w was a gift from Christopher Voigt (Addgene plasmid # 127733 ; http://n2t.net/addgene:127733 ; RRID:Addgene_127733)
