[The description below was written by a language model from this plasmid's Addgene catalogue record and pLannotate feature annotations shown in this document.]
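Description:
pDSM-cd-Ptef1-ACO-Tyol036w is a 5.7 kb E. coli-propagated part plasmid from a synthetic-biology toolkit for building multigene pathways in Saccharomyces cerevisiae. It is maintained in bacteria through a high-copy ColE1/pUC-type origin and selected with kanamycin via an aph(3')-Ia (KanR) gene. The feature table shows no yeast replication origin or yeast auxotrophic marker, consistent with the depositor's note that the cassette is meant to be PCR-amplified and integrated into the yeast genome rather than maintained episomally. Fragments of rrnB T1/T2 terminators, 5S rRNA and lacZα in the backbone appear to be remnants of bacterial insulating and cloning sequences.

The payload is a single transcription unit in which the constitutive S. cerevisiae TEF1 (EF-1α) promoter drives the aconitase gene ACO1 (about 2.3 kb), followed by the YOL036w terminator. The annotation software marks part of that terminator region as a fragment of a neighbouring dubious yeast ORF. Aconitase interconverts citrate and isocitrate via cis-aconitate. The unit was assembled through BsaI sites that were destroyed during cloning, indicating Golden Gate-style assembly. It is flanked by "pathway position 4" homology arms that overlap the position 3 cassette on the 5′ side and the position 5 cassette on the 3′ side, so that several amplified transcription units can be joined in order by homologous recombination in yeast. Two minimal FRT sites in opposite orientation are annotated either side of the transcription unit, but the record does not explain their role. The plasmid belongs to a set used to construct large combinatorial strain libraries for optimising itaconic acid production in yeast.
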