Features (pLannotate 1.2.2; 13 found; start..end, strand, type, name):
     42..82      +  terminator     rrnB T1 terminator (fragment): transcription terminator T1 from the E. coli rrnB gene
    126..159     +  protein_bind   FRT (minimal): supports FLP-mediated excision but not integration (Turan and Bode, 2011) FLP recombinase from the Saccharomyces cerevisiae 2μ plasmid
    223..622     +  promoter       TEF1 promoter: S. cerevisiae TEF1; promoter for EF-1α
    639..2921    +  CDS            ACO1: ACON_YEAST - Also known as GLU1. Experimental evidence at protein level: Swiss-Prot protein existence level 1. Catalyzes the isomerization of citrate to isocitrate via cis- aconitate, a step in the citric acid cycle. Can also provide minor contributions to the reversible dehydration of (R)-homocitrate to cis- homoaconitate, a step in the alpha-aminoadipate pathway for lysine biosynthesis. Plays also an essential role in mtDNA maintenance. May directly protect mtDNA from accumulation of point mutations and ssDNA breaks as a component of mitochondrial nucleoids, or by preventing accumulation of
   2925..2999    -  CDS            YO035_YEAST (fragment): Protein uncertain: Swiss-Prot protein existence level 5. From Saccharomyces cerevisiae (strain ATCC 204508 / S288c) (Baker's yeast).
   3180..3213    -  protein_bind   FRT (minimal): supports FLP-mediated excision but not integration (Turan and Bode, 2011) FLP recombinase from the Saccharomyces cerevisiae 2μ plasmid
   3683..3702    +  CDS            lacZα (fragment): LacZα fragment of β-galactosidase; lacZ fragment
   3727..3744    -  terminator     rrnB T2 terminator (fragment): transcription terminator T2 from the E. coli rrnB gene
   3969..4557    -  rep_origin     ori: high-copy-number ColE1/pMB1/pBR322/pUC origin of replication
   4679..5488    -  CDS            KanR: aminoglycoside phosphotransferase; aph(3')-Ia; confers resistance to kanamycin in bacteria or G418 (Geneticin®) in eukaryotes
   5491..5587    -  promoter       AmpR promoter (fragment): bla
   5617..5641    -  CDS            KanR (fragment): aminoglycoside phosphotransferase; aph(3')-Ia; confers resistance to kanamycin in bacteria or G418 (Geneticin®) in eukaryotes
   5670..38      +  ncRNA          5S rRNA (across the origin): Accession: RF00001 - 5S ribosomal RNA
>Addgene plasmid #127733 | pDSM-cd-Ptef1-ACO-Tyol036w | addgene full sequence | sequence record 254089 | Addgene NGS Result
TGTGGGGACTCCCCATGCGAGAGTAGGGAACTGCCAGGCATCAAATAAAACGAAAGGCTCAGTCGAAAGA
CTGGGCCTTTCGCCCGGGCTAATTAGGGGGTGTCGCCCTTATTCGACTCTATAGTGAAGTTCCTATTCTC
TAGAAAGTATAGGAACTTCTGAAGTGGGGACGCTTTCCGGCATCTTCCAGACCACAGTATATCCATCCGC
CTCCTGTTGGTGCATAGCTTCAAAATGTTTCTACTCCTTTTTTACTCTTCCAGATTTTCTCGGACACCGC
GCATCGCCGTACCACTTCAAAACACCCAAGCACAGCATACTAAATTTCCCCTCTTTCTTCCTCTAGGGTG
TCGTTAATTACCCGTACTAAAGGTTTGGAAAAGAAAAAAGTGACCGCCTCGTTTCTTTTTCTTCGTCGAA
AAAGGCAATAAAAATTTTTATCACGTTTCTTTTTCTTGAAAATTTTTTTTTTTGATTTTTTTCTCTTTCG
ATGACCTCCCATTGATATTTAAGTTAATAAACGGTGTTCAATTTCTCAAGTTTCAGTTTCATTTTTCTTG
TTCTATTACAACTTTTTTTACTTCTTGCTCATTAGAAAGAAAGCATAGCAATCTAATCTAAGTTTTAATT
ACAAAATGACTGTTTCCAACTTGACCAGAGACTCCAAGGTTAACCAAAACTTGTTGGAAGATCATTCTTT
CATCAACTACAAGCAAAATGTCGAAACTTTGGATATCGTCAGAAAGAGATTGAACAGACCATTCACCTAC
GCTGAAAAGATTTTGTACGGTCACTTGGATGACCCACACGGTCAAGATATCCAAAGAGGTGTCTCCTACT
TGAAACTAAGACCAGATCGTGTTGCTTGTCAAGATGCTACTGCTCAAATGGCTATCTTACAATTCATGTC
CGCTGGTTTGCCTCAAGTTGCCAAGCCAGTCACCGTCCACTGTGACCATTTGATCCAAGCTCAAGTCGGT
GGTGAAAAGGACTTGAAGAGAGCCATTGACTTGAACAAGGAAGTCTACGACTTCTTGGCTTCTGCCACTG
CTAAATACAACATGGGTTTCTGGAAGCCAGGTTCCGGTATCATCCACCAAATCGTTTTGGAAAACTATGC
CTTCCCAGGTGCTTTGATCATCGGTACTGACTCCCACACTCCAAATGCCGGTGGTCTAGGTCAATTGGCC
ATCGGTGTTGGTGGTGCTGATGCTGTTGACGTCATGGCTGGTAGACCATGGGAATTGAAGGCTCCAAAGA
TTTTGGGTGTTAAGTTGACCGGTAAGATGAACGGTTGGACTTCTCCAAAGGACATCATCTTGAAATTGGC
TGGTATCACTACTGTTAAGGGTGGTACTGGTAAGATTGTCGAATACTTTGGTGACGGTGTCGACACTTTC
TCTGCTACCGGTATGGGTACCATCTGTAACATGGGTGCTGAAATTGGTGCCACCACTTCTGTTTTCCCAT
TCAACAAATCCATGATTGAATACTTGGAAGCTACCGGTAGAGGTAAGATTGCTGATTTCGCTAAGTTATA
CCACAAGGACTTGTTGTCTGCCGACAAGGACGCTGAATACGATGAAGTTGTCGAAATTGACTTGAACACT
TTGGAACCATACATCAACGGTCCATTCACCCCAGATTTGGCTACCCCAGTTTCTAAGATGAAGGAAGTTG
CCGTTGCTAACAACTGGCCATTAGATGTTAGAGTTGGTTTGATTGGTTCTTGTACCAACTCCTCTTACGA
AGATATGTCCAGATCTGCTTCCATTGTCAAGGATGCTGCTGCTCACGGTTTGAAATCTAAGACCATCTTC
ACTGTTACCCCAGGTTCTGAACAAATCAGAGCCACCATCGAACGTGACGGTCAATTGGAAACTTTCAAGG
AATTTGGTGGTATTGTCTTGGCTAACGCTTGTGGTCCATGTATTGGTCAATGGGACAGAAGAGATATCAA
GAAGGGTGACAAGAACACCATCGTTTCCTCTTACAACAGAAACTTCACTTCTAGAAACGATGGTAACCCA
CAAACCCACGCCTTTGTTGCTTCTCCAGAATTAGTCACTGCTTTCGCTATTGCTGGTGACTTGAGATTCA
ACCCATTAACCGACAAATTGAAGGACAAGGACGGTAACGAATTTATGTTGAAGCCTCCTCATGGTGATGG
TTTACCACAAAGAGGTTACGATGCTGGTGAAAACACCTACCAAGCTCCACCAGCCGACAGATCCACCGTC
GAAGTCAAGGTTTCTCCAACTTCTGACAGATTACAATTGTTGAAACCTTTCAAGCCATGGGATGGTAAGG
ACGCTAAGGACATGCCAATCTTAATCAAGGCTGTTGGTAAGACTACCACCGACCACATTTCCATGGCTGG
TCCATGGTTGAAATACAGAGGTCACTTGGAAAACATCTCCAACAACTACATGATTGGTGCCATTAATGCC
GAAAACAAGAAGGCTAACTGTGTCAAGAACGTTTACACTGGTGAATACAAGGGTGTTCCAGACACTGCCA
GAGACTACAGAGATCAAGGTATCAAATGGGTTGTCATCGGTGACGAAAACTTCGGTGAAGGTTCTTCTCG
TGAACACGCTGCTTTGGAACCAAGATTCTTGGGTGGTTTCGCTATTATTACCAAATCTTTCGCTCGTATT
CACGAAACCAACTTGAAGAAGCAAGGTCTATTGCCATTGAACTTCAAGAACCCAGCCGACTACGACAAGA
TCAACCCAGATGACAGAATTGACATCTTAGGTTTGGCTGAATTGGCTCCAGGTAAGCCAGTCACCATGAG
AGTTCACCCAAAGAACGGTAAGCCATGGGATGCTGTCTTGACTCACACTTTCAACGATGAACAAATCGAA
TGGTTCAAATACGGTTCTGCTTTGAACAAGATCAAGGCTGATGAAAAGAAGTAAAGGAAAAAGGTCTTGG
CTATATATAACGGCAGACAAAATATAAGTATACACGTATATATGGTGGTAAACACGCATATACTGTATGC
CATGTATTTACCATTACATAGTTATTTACGCACTCTATAAAAAGTTAACATTGCATTTTAATAAATTCCT
TAAATTACTCTAATTAGGATGGTAGCCCTACCTTTCCTCAACGTTGTCCAGGTTTGTATCCACGTGTGTC
CGTTCCGCCAATATTCCGCAAAATGAAGTGAAGTTCCTATACTTTCTAGAGAATAGGAACTTCTATAGTG
AGTCGAATAAGGGCGACACAAAATTTATTCTAAATGCATAATAAATACTGATAACATCTTATAGTTTGTA
TTATATTTTGTATTATCGTTGACATGTATAATTTTGATATCAAAAACTGATTTTCCCTTTATTATTTTCG
AGATTTATTTTCTTAATTCTCTTTAACAAACTAGAAATATTGTATATACAAAAAATCATAAATAATAGAT
GAATAGTTTAATTATAGGTGTTCATCAATCGAAAAAGCAACGTATCTTATTTAAAGTGCGTTGCTTTTTT
CTCATTTATAAGGTTAAATAATTCTCATATATCAAGCAAAGTGACAGGCGCCCTTAAATATTCTGACAAA
TGCTCTTTCCCTAAACTCCCCCCATAAAAAAACCCGCCGAAGCGGGTTTTTACGTTATTTGCGGATTAAC
GATTACTCGTTATCAGAACCGCCCAGGGGGCCCGAGCTTAAGACTGGCCGTCGTTTTACAACACAGAAAG
AGTTTGTAGAAACGCAAAAAGGCCATCCGTCAGGGGCCTTCTGCTTAGTTTGATGCCTGGCAGTTCCCTA
CTCTCGCCTTCCGCTTCCTCGCTCACTGACTCGCTGCGCTCGGTCGTTCGGCTGCGGCGAGCGGTATCAG
CTCACTCAAAGGCGGTAATACGGTTATCCACAGAATCAGGGGATAACGCAGGAAAGAACATGTGAGCAAA
AGGCCAGCAAAAGGCCAGGAACCGTAAAAAGGCCGCGTTGCTGGCGTTTTTCCATAGGCTCCGCCCCCCT
GACGAGCATCACAAAAATCGACGCTCAAGTCAGAGGTGGCGAAACCCGACAGGACTATAAAGATACCAGG
CGTTTCCCCCTGGAAGCTCCCTCGTGCGCTCTCCTGTTCCGACCCTGCCGCTTACCGGATACCTGTCCGC
CTTTCTCCCTTCGGGAAGCGTGGCGCTTTCTCATAGCTCACGCTGTAGGTATCTCAGTTCGGTGTAGGTC
GTTCGCTCCAAGCTGGGCTGTGTGCACGAACCCCCCGTTCAGCCCGACCGCTGCGCCTTATCCGGTAACT
ATCGTCTTGAGTCCAACCCGGTAAGACACGACTTATCGCCACTGGCAGCAGCCACTGGTAACAGGATTAG
CAGAGCGAGGTATGTAGGCGGTGCTACAGAGTTCTTGAAGTGGTGGGCTAACTACGGCTACACTAGAAGA
ACAGTATTTGGTATCTGCGCTCTGCTGAAGCCAGTTACCTTCGGAAAAAGAGTTGGTAGCTCTTGATCCG
GCAAACAAACCACCGCTGGTAGCGGTGGTTTTTTTGTTTGCAAGCAGCAGATTACGCGCAGAAAAAAAGG
ATCTCAAGAAGATCCTTTGATCTTTTCTACGGGGTCTGACGCTCAGTGGAACGACGCGCGCGTAACTCAC
GTTAAGGGATTTTGGTCATGAGCTTGCGCCGTCCCGTCAAGTCAGCGTAATGCTCTGCTTAGAAAAACTC
ATCGAGCATCAAATGAAATTGCAATTTATTCATATCAGGATTATCAATACCATATTTTTGAAAAAGCCGT
TTCTGTAATGAAGGAGAAAACTCACCGAGGCAGTTCCATAGGATGGCAAGATCCTGGTATCGGTCTGCGA
TTCCGACTCGTCCAACATCAATACAACCTATTAATTTCCCCTCGTCAAAAATAAGGTTATCAAGTGAGAA
ATCACCATGAGTGACGACTGAATCCGGTGAGAATGGCAAAAGTTTATGCATTTCTTTCCAGACTTGTTCA
ACAGGCCAGCCATTACGCTCGTCATCAAAATCACTCGCATCAACCAAACCGTTATTCATTCGTGATTGCG
CCTGAGCGAGGCGAAATACGCGATCGCTGTTAAAAGGACAATTACAAACAGGAATCGAGTGCAACCGGCG
CAGGAACACTGCCAGCGCATCAACAATATTTTCACCTGAATCAGGATATTCTTCTAATACCTGGAACGCT
GTTTTTCCGGGGATCGCAGTGGTGAGTAACCATGCATCATCAGGAGTACGGATAAAATGCTTGATGGTCG
GAAGTGGCATAAATTCCGTCAGCCAGTTTAGTCTGACCATCTCATCTGTAACATCATTGGCAACGCTACC
TTTGCCATGTTTCAGAAACAACTCTGGCGCATCGGGCTTCCCATACAAGCGATAGATTGTCGCACCTGAT
TGCCCGACATTATCGCGAGCCCATTTATACCCATATAAATCAGCATCCATGTTGGAATTTAATCGCGGCC
TCGACGTTTCCCGTTGAATATGGCTCATATTCTTCCTTTTTCAATATTATTGAAGCATTTATCAGGGTTA
TTGTCTCATGAGCGGATACATATTTGAATGTATTTAGAAAAATAAACAAATAGGGGTCAGTGTTACAACC
AATTAACCAATTCTGAACATTATCGCGAGCCCATTTATACCTGAATATGGCTCATAACACCCCTTGTTTG
CCTGGCGGCAGTAGCGCGGTGGTCCCACCTGACCCCATGCCGAACTCAGAAGTGAAACGCCGTAGCGCCG
ATGGTAG
